>Addgene plasmid #158584 | pRS423-GPD-wrmScarlet1-10-CYC1 terminator | depositor full sequence | sequence record 306127 | pRS423-GPD-wrmScarlet1-10-CYC1 terminator sequence 7306 bps
TCGCGCGTTTCGGTGATGACGGTGAAAACCTCTGACACATGCAGCTCCCGGAGACGGTCACAGCTTGTCT
GTAAGCGGATGCCGGGAGCAGACAAGCCCGTCAGGGCGCGTCAGCGGGTGTTGGCGGGTGTCGGGGCTGG
CTTAACTATGCGGCATCAGAGCAGATTGTACTGAGAGTGCACCATAAATTCCCGTTTTAAGAGCTTGGTG
AGCGCTAGGAGTCACTGCCAGGTATCGTTTGAACACGGCATTAGTCAGGGAAGTCATAACACAGTCCTTT
CCCGCAATTTTCTTTTTCTATTACTCTTGGCCTCCTCTAGTACACTCTATATTTTTTTATGCCTCGGTAA
TGATTTTCATTTTTTTTTTTCCCCTAGCGGATGACTCTTTTTTTTTCTTAGCGATTGGCATTATCACATA
ATGAATTATACATTATATAAAGTAATGTGATTTCTTCGAAGAATATACTAAAAAATGAGCAGGCAAGATA
AACGAAGGCAAAGATGACAGAGCAGAAAGCCCTAGTAAAGCGTATTACAAATGAAACCAAGATTCAGATT
GCGATCTCTTTAAAGGGTGGTCCCCTAGCGATAGAGCACTCGATCTTCCCAGAAAAAGAGGCAGAAGCAG
TAGCAGAACAGGCCACACAATCGCAAGTGATTAACGTCCACACAGGTATAGGGTTTCTGGACCATATGAT
ACATGCTCTGGCCAAGCATTCCGGCTGGTCGCTAATCGTTGAGTGCATTGGTGACTTACACATAGACGAC
CATCACACCACTGAAGACTGCGGGATTGCTCTCGGTCAAGCTTTTAAAGAGGCCCTACTGGCGCGTGGAG
TAAAAAGGTTTGGATCAGGATTTGCGCCTTTGGATGAGGCACTTTCCAGAGCGGTGGTAGATCTTTCGAA
CAGGCCGTACGCAGTTGTCGAACTTGGTTTGCAAAGGGAGAAAGTAGGAGATCTCTCTTGCGAGATGATC
CCGCATTTTCTTGAAAGCTTTGCAGAGGCTAGCAGAATTACCCTCCACGTTGATTGTCTGCGAGGCAAGA
ATGATCATCACCGTAGTGAGAGTGCGTTCAAGGCTCTTGCGGTTGCCATAAGAGAAGCCACCTCGCCCAA
TGGTACCAACGATGTTCCCTCCACCAAAGGTGTTCTTATGTAGTGACACCGATTATTTAAAGCTGCAGCA
TACGATATATATACATGTGTATATATGTATACCTATGAATGTCAGTAAGTATGTATACGAACAGTATGAT
ACTGAAGATGACAAGGTAATGCATCATTCTATACGTGTCATTCTGAACGAGGCGCGCTTTCCTTTTTTCT
TTTTGCTTTTTCTTTTTTTTTCTCTTGAACTCGACGGATCTATGCGGTGTGAAATACCGCACAGATGCGT
AAGGAGAAAATACCGCATCAGGAAATTGTAAACGTTAATATTTTGTTAAAATTCGCGTTAAATTTTTGTT
AAATCAGCTCATTTTTTAACCAATAGGCCGAAATCGGCAAAATCCCTTATAAATCAAAAGAATAGACCGA
GATAGGGT
[37 nt withheld, positions 1549-1585]
AAAGAACGTGGACTCCAACGTCAAAGG
[49 nt withheld, positions 1613-1661]
T
[91 nt withheld, positions 1663-1753]
G
[124 nt withheld, positions 1755-1878]
CGCGCCATTCGCCATTCAGGCTGCGCAACTGTTGGGAAGGGCGATCGGTGCGGGCCTCTTCGCTATTACG
CCAGCTGGCGAAAGGGGGATGTGCTGCAAGGCGATTAAGTTGGGTAACGCCAGGGTTTTCCCAGTCACGA
CGTTGTAAAACGACGGCCAGTGAGCGCGCGTAATACGACTCACTATAGGGCGAATTGGGTACCGGGCCCC
CCCGAGCTCAGTTTATCATTATCAATACTCGCCATTTCAAAGAATACGTAAATAATTAATAGTAGTGATT
TTCCTAACTTTATTTAGTCAAAAAATTAGCCTTTTAATTCTGCTGTAACCCGTACATGCCCAAAATAGGG
GGCGGGTTACACAGAATATATAACATCGTAGGTGTCTGGGTGAACAGTTTATTCCTGGCATCCACTAAAT
ATAATGGAGCCCGCTTTTTAAGCTGGCATCCAGAAAAAAAAAGAATCCCAGCACCAAAATATTGTTTTCT
TCACCAACCATCAGTTCATAGGTCCATTCTCTTAGCGCAACTACAGAGAACAGGGGCACAAACAGGCAAA
AAACGGGCACAACCTCAATGGAGTGATGCAACCTGCCTGGAGTAAATGATGACACAAGGCAATTGACCCA
CGCATGTATCTATCTCATTTTCTTACACCTTCTATTACCTTCTGCTCTCTCTGATTTGGAAAAAGCTGAA
AAAAAAGGTTGAAACCAGTTCCCTGAAATTATTCCCCTACTTGACTAATAAGTATATAAAGACGGTAGGT
ATTGATTGTAATTCTGTAAATCTATTTCTTAAACTTCTTAAATTCTACTTTTATAGTTAGTCTTTTTTTT
AGTTTTAAAACACCAGAACTTAGTTTCGACGGATTCTAGAACTAGTATGGTCTCTAAGGGTGAAGCCGTA
ATTAAGGAGTTCATGAGATTCAAAGTCCACATGGAAGGTTCAATGAACGGACATGAGTTCGAGATAGAAG
GAGAGGGGGAGGGGAGACCTTATGAGGGGACCCAGACGGCCAAGTTGAAAGTGACGAAGGGAGGTCCATT
GCCCTTTTCCTGGGACATACTGAGTCCCCAATTCATGTATGGAAGCCGTGCGTTTATTAAGCACCCCGCT
GATATCCCTGACTACTATAAACAATCTTTCCCGGAAGGCTTCAAGTGGGAAAGAGTGATGAATTTCGAGG
ACGGCGGGGCGGTTACGGTGACTCAGGACACTTCCCTTGAAGACGGGACCTTAATTTATAAAGTAAAATT
GAGGGGGACGAACTTTCCCCCCGACGGTCCAGTAATGCAAAAAAAAACAATGGGCTGGGAAGCCTCTACT
GAAAGGTTGTATCCCGAAGACGGCGTGTTAAAGGGAGATATTACGATGGCTTTAAGGCTAAAGGACGGGG
GGAGGTATCTGGCGGATACGTCTACCACATACAAGGCCAAGAAACCGGTCCAAATGCCGGGCGCTTACCT
GGTCGACAGGAAACTTGATATAACAAGTCATAATGAATATTAACTCGAGTCATGTAATTAGTTATGTCAC
GCTTACATTCACGCCCTCCCCCCACATCCGCTCTAACCGAAAAGGAAGGAGTTAGACAACCTGAAGTCTA
GGTCCCTATTTATTTTTTTATAGTTATGTTAGTATTAAGAACGTTATTTATATTTCAAATTTTTCTTTTT
TTTCTGTACAGACGCGTGTACGCATGTAACATTATACTGAAAACCTTGCTTGAGAAGGTTTTGGGACGCT
CGAAGGCTTTAATTTGCGGCCGGTACCCAATTCTTCTAGAGCGGCCGCCACCGCGGTGGAGCTCCAGCTT
TTGTTCCCTTTAGTGAGGGTTAATTGCGCGCTTGGCGTAATCATGGTCATAGCTGTTTCCTGTGTGAAAT
TGTTATCCGCTCACAATTCCACACAACATAGGAGCCGGAAGCATAAAGTGTAAAGCCTGGGGTGCCTAAT
GAGTGAGGTAACTCACATTAATTGCGTTGCGCTCACTGCCCGCTTTCCAGTCGGGAAACCTGTCGTGCCA
GCTGCATTAATGAATCGGCCAACGCGCGGGGAGAGGCGGTTTGCGTATTGGGCGCTCTTCCGCTTCCTCG
CTCACTGACTCGCTGCGCTCGGTCGTTCGGCTGCGGCGAGCGGTATCAGCTCACTCAAAGGCGGTAATAC
GGTTATCCACAGAATCAGGGGATAACGCAGGAAAGAACATGTGAGCAAAAGGCCAGCAAAAGGCCAGGAA
CCGTAAAAAGGCCGCGTTGCTGGCGTTTTTCCATAGGCTCCGCCCCCCTGACGAGCATCACAAAAATCGA
CGCTCAAGTCAGAGGTGGCGAAACCCGACAGGACTATAAAGATACCAGGCGTTTCCCCCTGGAAGCTCCC
TCGTGCGCTCTCCTGTTCCGACCCTGCCGCTTACCGGATACCTGTCCGCCTTTCTCCCTTCGGGAAGCGT
GGCGCTTTCTCATAGCTCACGCTGTAGGTATCTCAGTTCGGTGTAGGTCGTTCGCTCCAAGCTGGGCTGT
GTGCACGAACCCCCCGTTCAGCCCGACCGCTGCGCCTTATCCGGTAACTATCGTCTTGAGTCCAACCCGG
TAAGACACGACTTATCGCCACTGGCAGCAGCCACTGGTAACAGGATTAGCAGAGCGAGGTATGTAGGCGG
TGCTACAGAGTTCTTGAAGTGGTGGCCTAACTACGGCTACACTAGAAGGACAGTATTTGGTATCTGCGCT
CTGCTGAAGCCAGTTACCTTCGGAAAAAGAGTTGGTAGCTCTTGATCCGGCAAACAAACCACCGCTGGTA
GCGGTGGTTTTTTTGTTTGCAAGCAGCAGATTACGCGCAGAAAAAAAGGATCTCAAGAAGATCCTTTGAT
CTTTTCTACGGGGTCTGACGCTCAGTGGAACGAAAACTCACGTTAAGGGATTTTGGTCATGAGATTATCA
AAAAGGATCTTCACCTAGATCCTTTTAAATTAAAAATGAAGTTTTAAATCAATCTAAAGTATATATGAGT
AAACTTGGTCTGACAGTTACCAATGCTTAATCAGTGAGGCACCTATCTCAGCGATCTGTCTATTTCGTTC
ATCCATAGTTGCCTGACTCCCCGTCGTGTAGATAACTACGATACGGGAGGGCTTACCATCTGGCCCCAGT
GCTGCAATGATACCGCGAGACCCACGCTCACCGGCTCCAGATTTATCAGCAATAAACCAGCCAGCCGGAA
GGGCCGAGCGCAGAAGTGGTCCTGCAACTTTATCCGCCTCCATCCAGTCTATTAATTGTTGCCGGGAAGC
TAGAGTAAGTAGTTCGCCAGTTAATAGTTTGCGCAACGTTGTTGCCATTGCTACAGGCATCGTGGTGTCA
CGCTCGTCGTTTGGTATGGCTTCATTCAGCTCCGGTTCCCAACGATCAAGGCGAGTTACATGATCCCCCA
TGTTGTGCAAAAAAGCGGTTAGCTCCTTCGGTCCTCCGATCGTTGTCAGAAGTAAGTTGGCCGCAGTGTT
ATCACTCATGGTTATGGCAGCACTGCATAATTCTCTTACTGTCATGCCATCCGTAAGATGCTTTTCTGTG
ACTGGTGAGTACTCAACCAAGTCATTCTGAGAATAGTGTATGCGGCGACCGAGTTGCTCTTGCCCGGCGT
CAATACGGGATAATACCGCGCCACATAGCAGAACTTTAAAAGTGCTCATCATTGGAAAACGTTCTTCGGG
GCGAAAACTCTCAAGGATCTTACCGCTGTTGAGATCCAGTTCGATGTAACCCACTCGTGCACCCAACTGA
TCTTCAGCATCTTTTACTTTCACCAGCGTTTCTGGGTGAGCAAAAACAGGAAGGCAAAATGCCGCAAAAA
AGGGAATAAGGGCGACACGGAAATGTTGAATACTCATACTCTTCCTTTTTCAATATTATTGAAGCATTTA
TCAGGGTTATTGTCTCATGAGCGGATACATATTTGAATGTATTTAGAAAAATAAACAAATAGGGGTTCCG
CGCACATTTCCCCGAAAAGTGCCACCTGAACGAAGCATCTGTGCTTCATTTTGTAGAACAAAAATGCAAC
GCGAGAGCGCTAATTTTTCAAACAAAGAATCTGAGCTGCATTTTTACAGAACAGAAATGCAACGCGAAAG
CGCTATTTTACCAACGAAGAATCTGTGCTTCATTTTTGTAAAACAAAAATGCAACGCGAGAGCGCTAATT
TTTCAAACAAAGAATCTGAGCTGCATTTTTACAGAACAGAAATGCAACGCGAGAGCGCTATTTTACCAAC
AAAGAATCTATACTTCTTTTTTGTTCTACAAAAATGCATCCCGAGAGCGCTATTTTTCTAACAAAGCATC
TTAGATTACTTTTTTTCTCCTTTGTGCGCTCTATAATGCAGTCTCTTGATAACTTTTTGCACTGTAGGTC
CGTTAAGGTTAGAAGAAGGCTACTTTGGTGTCTATTTTCTCTTCCATAAAAAAAGCCTGACTCCACTTCC
CGCGTTTACTGATTACTAGCGAAGCTGCGGGTGCATTTTTTCAAGATAAAGGCATCCCCGATTATATTCT
ATACCGATGTGGATTGCGCATACTTTGTGAACAGAAAGTGATAGCGTTGATGATTCTTCATTGGTCAGAA
AATTATGAACGGTTTCTTCTATTTTGTCTCTATATACTACGTATAGGAAATGTTTACATTTTCGTATTGT
TTTCGATTCACTCTATGAATAGTTCTTACTACAATTTTTTTGTCTAAAGAGTAATACTAGAGATAAACAT
AAAAAATGTAGAGGTCGAGTTTAGATGCAAGTTCAAGGAGCGAAAGGTGGATGGGTAGGTTATATAGGGA
TATAGCACAGAGATATATAGCAAAGAGATACTTTTGAGCAATGTTTGTGGAAGCGGTATTCGCAATATTT
TAGTAGCTCGTTACAGTCCGGTGCGTTTTTGGTTTTTTGAAAGTGCGTCTTCAGAGCGCTTTTGGTTTTC
AAAAGCGCTCTGAAGTTCCTATACTTTCTAGAGAATAGGAACTTCGGAATAGGAACTTCAAAGCGTTTCC
GAAAACGAGCGCTTCCGAAAATGCAACGCGAGCTGCGCACATACAGCTCACTGTTCACGTCGCACCTATA
TCTGCGTGTTGCCTGTATATATATATACATGAGAAGAACGGCATAGTGCGTGTTTATGCTTAAATGCGTA
CTTATATGCGTCTATTTATGTAGGATGAAAGGTAGTCTAGTACCTCCTGTGATATTATCCCATTCCATGC
GGGGTATCGTATGCTTCCTTCAGCACTACCCTTTAGCTGTTCTATATGCTGCCACTCCTCAATTGGATTA
GTCTCATCCTTCAATGCTATCATTTCCTTTGATATTGGATCATCTAAGAAACCATTATTATCATGACATT
AACCTATAAAAATAGGCGTATCACGAGGCCCTTTCGTC
Features (pLannotate 1.2.2; 22 found; start..end, strand, type, name):
    137..186     +  misc_feature   bom (fragment): basis of mobility region from pBR322
    187..267     -  CDS            MRM1 (fragment): MRM1_YEAST - Also known as PET56 From Saccharomyces cerevisiae (strain ATCC 204508 / S288c) (Baker's yeast).
    317..503     +  promoter       HIS3 promoter: S. cerevisiae HIS3
    504..1163    +  CDS            HIS3: imidazoleglycerol-phosphate dehydratase, required for histidine biosynthesis; S. cerevisiae HIS3; yeast auxotrophic marker
   1371..1422    +  misc_feature   bom (fragment): basis of mobility region from pBR322
   1423..1878    -  rep_origin     f1 ori (sequence partly withheld): f1 bacteriophage origin of replication; arrow indicates direction of (+) strand synthesis
   1886..2041    -  CDS            lacZα (fragment): LacZα fragment of β-galactosidase; lacZ fragment
   2049..2067    +  promoter       T7 promoter: promoter for bacteriophage T7 RNA polymerase
   2104..2747    +  promoter       GAP promoter: S. cerevisiae TDH3; promoter for glyceraldehyde-3-phosphate dehydrogenase
   2765..3385    +  CDS            mScarlet-I (fragment): mScarlet-I is a basic (constitutively fluorescent) red fluorescent protein published in 2016, derived from synthetic construct. It is reported to be a rapidly-maturing monomer with moderate acid sensitivity.
   3398..3645    +  terminator     CYC1 terminator: S. cerevisiae CYC1; transcription terminator for CYC1
   3662..3692    -  misc_feature   MCS (fragment): pBluescript multiple cloning site
   3705..3723    -  promoter       T3 promoter: promoter for bacteriophage T3 RNA polymerase
   3768..3784    -  protein_bind   lac operator: The lac repressor binds to the lac operator to inhibit transcription in E. coli. This inhibition can be relieved by adding lactose or isopropyl-β-D-thiogalactopyranoside (IPTG). lac repressor encoded by lacI
   3792..3822    -  promoter       lac promoter: promoter for the E. coli lac operon
   3837..3858    -  protein_bind   CAP binding site: CAP binding activates transcription in the presence of cAMP. E. coli catabolite activator protein
   3871..3963    -  CDS            lacI (fragment): lac repressor; lacI; The lac repressor binds to the lac operator to inhibit transcription in E. coli. This inhibition can be relieved by adding lactose or isopropyl-β-D-thiogalactopyranoside (IPTG).
   4146..4734    -  rep_origin     ori: high-copy-number ColE1/pMB1/pBR322/pUC origin of replication
   4905..5765    -  CDS            AmpR: β-lactamase; bla; confers resistance to ampicillin, carbenicillin, and related antibiotics
   5766..5870    -  promoter       AmpR promoter: bla
   5897..7239    -  rep_origin     2μ ori: yeast 2μ plasmid origin of replication
   7306..35      +  CDS            rop (fragment) (across the origin): Rop protein, which maintains plasmids at low copy number; rop
