>Addgene plasmid #158584 | pRS423-GPD-wrmScarlet1-10-CYC1 terminator | addgene full sequence | sequence record 309650 | Addgene NGS Result
TCATTATCAATACTCGCCATTTCAAAGAATACGTAAATAATTAATAGTAGTGATTTTCCTAACTTTATTT
AGTCAAAAAATTAGCCTTTTAATTCTGCTGTAACCCGTACATGCCCAAAATAGGGGGCGGGTTACACAGA
ATATATAACATCGTAGGTGTCTGGGTGAACAGTTTATTCCTGGCATCCACTAAATATAATGGAGCCCGCT
TTTTAAGCTGGCATCCAGAAAAAAAAAGAATCCCAGCACCAAAATATTGTTTTCTTCACCAACCATCAGT
TCATAGGTCCATTCTCTTAGCGCAACTACAGAGAACAGGGGCACAAACAGGCAAAAAACGGGCACAACCT
CAATGGAGTGATGCAACCTGCCTGGAGTAAATGATGACACAAGGCAATTGACCCACGCATGTATCTATCT
CATTTTCTTACACCTTCTATTACCTTCTGCTCTCTCTGATTTGGAAAAAGCTGAAAAAAAAGGTTGAAAC
CAGTTCCCTGAAATTATTCCCCTACTTGACTAATAAGTATATAAAGACGGTAGGTATTGATTGTAATTCT
GTAAATCTATTTCTTAAACTTCTTAAATTCTACTTTTATAGTTAGTCTTTTTTTTAGTTTTAAAACACCA
GAACTTAGTTTCGACGGATTCTAGAACTAGTATGGTCTCTAAGGGTGAAGCCGTAATTAAGGAGTTCATG
AGATTCAAAGTCCACATGGAAGGTTCAATGAACGGACATGAGTTCGAGATAGAAGGAGAGGGGGAGGGGA
GACCTTATGAGGGGACCCAGACGGCCAAGTTGAAAGTGACGAAGGGAGGTCCATTGCCCTTTTCCTGGGA
CATACTGAGTCCCCAATTCATGTATGGAAGCCGTGCGTTTATTAAGCACCCCGCTGATATCCCTGACTAC
TATAAACAATCTTTCCCGGAAGGCTTCAAGTGGGAAAGAGTGATGAATTTCGAGGACGGCGGGGCGGTTA
CGGTGACTCAGGACACTTCCCTTGAAGACGGGACCTTAATTTATAAAGTAAAATTGAGGGGGACGAACTT
TCCCCCCGACGGTCCAGTAATGCAAAAAAAAACAATGGGCTGGGAAGCCTCTACTGAAAGGTTGTATCCC
GAAGACGGCGTGTTAAAGGGAGATATTACGATGGCTTTAAGGCTAAAGGACGGGGGGAGGTATCTGGCGG
ATACGTCTACCACATACAAGGCCAAGAAACCGGTCCAAATGCCGGGCGCTTACCTGGTCGACAGGAAACT
TGATATAACAAGTCATAATGAATATTAACTCGAGTCATGTAATTAGTTATGTCACGCTTACATTCACGCC
CTCCCCCCACATCCGCTCTAACCGAAAAGGAAGGAGTTAGACAACCTGAAGTCTAGGTCCCTATTTATTT
TTTTATAGTTATGTTAGTATTAAGAACGTTATTTATATTTCAAATTTTTCTTTTTTTTCTGTACAGACGC
GTGTACGCATGTAACATTATACTGAAAACCTTGCTTGAGAAGGTTTTGGGACGCTCGAAGGCTTTAATTT
GCGGCCGGTACCCAATTCTTCTAGAGCGGCCGCCACCGCGGTGGAGCTCCAGCTTTTGTTCCCTTTAGTG
AGGGTTAATTGCGCGCTTGGCGTAATCATGGTCATAGCTGTTTCCTGTGTGAAATTGTTATCCGCTCACA
ATTCCACACAACATACGAGCCGGAAGCATAAAGTGTAAAGCCTGGGGTGCCTAATGAGTGAGCTAACTCA
CATTAATTGCGTTGCGCTCACTGCCCGCTTTCCAGTCGGGAAACCTGTCGTGCCAGCTGCATTAATGAAT
CGGCCAACGCGCGGGGAGAGGCGGTTTGCGTATTGGGCGCTCTTCCGCTTCCTCGCTCACTGACTCGCTG
CGCTCGGTCGTTCGGCTGCGGCGAGCGGTATCAGCTCACTCAAAGGCGGTAATACGGTTATCCACAGAAT
CAGGGGATAACGCAGGAAAGAACATGTGAGCAAAAGGCCAGCAAAAGGCCAGGAACCGTAAAAAGGCCGC
GTTGCTGGCGTTTTTCCATAGGCTCCGCCCCCCTGACGAGCATCACAAAAATCGACGCTCAAGTCAGAGG
TGGCGAAACCCGACAGGACTATAAAGATACCAGGCGTTTCCCCCTGGAAGCTCCCTCGTGCGCTCTCCTG
TTCCGACCCTGCCGCTTACCGGATACCTGTCCGCCTTTCTCCCTTCGGGAAGCGTGGCGCTTTCTCATAG
CTCACGCTGTAGGTATCTCAGTTCGGTGTAGGTCGTTCGCTCCAAGCTGGGCTGTGTGCACGAACCCCCC
GTTCAGCCCGACCGCTGCGCCTTATCCGGTAACTATCGTCTTGAGTCCAACCCGGTAAGACACGACTTAT
CGCCACTGGCAGCAGCCACTGGTAACAGGATTAGCAGAGCGAGGTATGTAGGCGGTGCTACAGAGTTCTT
GAAGTGGTGGCCTAACTACGGCTACACTAGAAGAACAGTATTTGGTATCTGCGCTCTGCTGAAGCCAGTT
ACCTTCGGAAAAAGAGTTGGTAGCTCTTGATCCGGCAAACAAACCACCGCTGGTAGCGGTGGTTTTTTTG
TTTGCAAGCAGCAGATTACGCGCAGAAAAAAAGGATCTCAAGAAGATCCTTTGATCTTTTCTACGGGGTC
TGACGCTCAGTGGAACGAAAACTCACGTTAAGGGATTTTGGTCATGAGATTATCAAAAAGGATCTTCACC
TAGATCCTTTTAAATTAAAAATGAAGTTTTAAATCAATCTAAAGTATATATGAGTAAACTTGGTCTGACA
GTTACCAATGCTTAATCAGTGAGGCACCTATCTCAGCGATCTGTCTATTTCGTTCATCCATAGTTGCCTG
ACTCCCCGTCGTGTAGATAACTACGATACGGGAGGGCTTACCATCTGGCCCCAGTGCTGCAATGATACCG
CGAGACCCACGCTCACCGGCTCCAGATTTATCAGCAATAAACCAGCCAGCCGGAAGGGCCGAGCGCAGAA
GTGGTCCTGCAACTTTATCCGCCTCCATCCAGTCTATTAATTGTTGCCGGGAAGCTAGAGTAAGTAGTTC
GCCAGTTAATAGTTTGCGCAACGTTGTTGCCATTGCTACAGGCATCGTGGTGTCACGCTCGTCGTTTGGT
ATGGCTTCATTCAGCTCCGGTTCCCAACGATCAAGGCGAGTTACATGATCCCCCATGTTGTGCAAAAAAG
CGGTTAGCTCCTTCGGTCCTCCGATCGTTGTCAGAAGTAAGTTGGCCGCAGTGTTATCACTCATGGTTAT
GGCAGCACTGCATAATTCTCTTACTGTCATGCCATCCGTAAGATGCTTTTCTGTGACTGGTGAGTACTCA
ACCAAGTCATTCTGAGAATAGTGTATGCGGCGACCGAGTTGCTCTTGCCCGGCGTCAATACGGGATAATA
CCGCGCCACATAGCAGAACTTTAAAAGTGCTCATCATTGGAAAACGTTCTTCGGGGCGAAAACTCTCAAG
GATCTTACCGCTGTTGAGATCCAGTTCGATGTAACCCACTCGTGCACCCAACTGATCTTCAGCATCTTTT
ACTTTCACCAGCGTTTCTGGGTGAGCAAAAACAGGAAGGCAAAATGCCGCAAAAAAGGGAATAAGGGCGA
CACGGAAATGTTGAATACTCATACTCTTCCTTTTTCAATATTATTGAAGCATTTATCAGGGTTATTGTCT
CATGAGCGGATACATATTTGAATGTATTTAGAAAAATAAACAAATAGGGGTTCCGCGCACATTTCCCCGA
AAAGTGCCACCTGAACGAAGCATCTGTGCTTCATTTTGTAGAACAAAAATGCAACGCGAGAGCGCTAATT
TTTCAAACAAAGAATCTGAGCTGCATTTTTACAGAACAGAAATGCAACGCGAAAGCGCTATTTTACCAAC
GAAGAATCTGTGCTTCATTTTTGTAAAACAAAAATGCAACGCGAGAGCGCTAATTTTTCAAACAAAGAAT
CTGAGCTGCATTTTTACAGAACAGAAATGCAACGCGAGAGCGCTATTTTACCAACAAAGAATCTATACTT
CTTTTTTGTTCTACAAAAATGCATCCCGAGAGCGCTATTTTTCTAACAAAGCATCTTAGATTACTTTTTT
TCTCCTTTGTGCGCTCTATAATGCAGTCTCTTGATAACTTTTTGCACTGTAGGTCCGTTAAGGTTAGAAG
AAGGCTACTTTGGTGTCTATTTTCTCTTCCATAAAAAAAGCCTGACTCCACTTCCCGCGTTTACTGATTA
CTAGCGAAGCTGCGGGTGCATTTTTTCAAGATAAAGGCATCCCCGATTATATTCTATACCGATGTGGATT
GCGCATACTTTGTGAACAGAAAGTGATAGCGTTGATGATTCTTCATTGGTCAGAAAATTATGAACGGTTT
CTTCTATTTTGTCTCTATATACTACGTATAGGAAATGTTTACATTTTCGTATTGTTTTCGATTCACTCTA
TGAATAGTTCTTACTACAATTTTTTTGTCTAAAGAGTAATACTAGAGATAAACATAAAAAATGTAGAGGT
CGAGTTTAGATGCAAGTTCAAGGAGCGAAAGGTGGATGGGTAGGTTATATAGGGATATAGCACAGAGATA
TATAGCAAAGAGATACTTTTGAGCAATGTTTGTGGAAGCGGTATTCGCAATATTTTAGTAGCTCGTTACA
GTCCGGTGCGTTTTTGGTTTTTTGAAAGTGCGTCTTCAGAGCGCTTTTGGTTTTCAAAAGCGCTCTGAAG
TTCCTATACTTTCTAGAGAATAGGAACTTCGGAATAGGAACTTCAAAGCGTTTCCGAAAACGAGCGCTTC
CGAAAATGCAACGCGAGCTGCGCACATACAGCTCACTGTTCACGTCGCACCTATATCTGCGTGTTGCCTG
TATATATATATACATGAGAAGAACGGCATAGTGCGTGTTTATGCTTAAATGCGTACTTATATGCGTCTAT
TTATGTAGGATGAAAGGTAGTCTAGTACCTCCTGTGATATTATCCCATTCCATGCGGGGTATCGTATGCT
TCCTTCAGCACTACCCTTTAGCTGTTCTATATGCTGCCACTCCTCAATTGGATTAGTCTCATCCTTCAAT
GCTATCATTTCCTTTGATATTGGATCATACTAAGAAACCATTATTATCATGACATTAACCTATAAAAATA
GGCGTATCACGAGGCCCTTTCGTCTCGCGCGTTTCGGTGATGACGGTGAAAACCTCTGACACATGCAGCT
CCCGGAGACGGTCACAGCTTGTCTGTAAGCGGATGCCGGGAGCAGACAAGCCCGTCAGGGCGCGTCAGCG
GGTGTTGGCGGGTGTCGGGGCTGGCTTAACTATGCGGCATCAGAGCAGATTGTACTGAGAGTGCACCATA
AATTCCCGTTTTAAGAGCTTGGTGAGCGCTAGGAGTCACTGCCAGGTATCGTTTGAACACGGCATTAGTC
AGGGAAGTCATAACACAGTCCTTTCCCGCAATTTTCTTTTTCTATTACTCTTGGCCTCCTCTAGTACACT
CTATATTTTTTTATGCCTCGGTAATGATTTTCATTTTTTTTTTTCCACCTAGCGGATGACTCTTTTTTTT
TCTTAGCGATTGGCATTATCACATAATGAATTATACATTATATAAAGTAATGTGATTTCTTCGAAGAATA
TACTAAAAAATGAGCAGGCAAGATAAACGAAGGCAAAGATGACAGAGCAGAAAGCCCTAGTAAAGCGTAT
TACAAATGAAACCAAGATTCAGATTGCGATCTCTTTAAAGGGTGGTCCCCTAGCGATAGAGCACTCGATC
TTCCCAGAAAAAGAGGCAGAAGCAGTAGCAGAACAGGCCACACAATCGCAAGTGATTAACGTCCACACAG
GTATAGGGTTTCTGGACCATATGATACATGCTCTGGCCAAGCATTCCGGCTGGTCGCTAATCGTTGAGTG
CATTGGTGACTTACACATAGACGACCATCACACCACTGAAGACTGCGGGATTGCTCTCGGTCAAGCTTTT
AAAGAGGCCCTAGGGGCCGTGCGTGGAGTAAAAAGGTTTGGATCAGGATTTGCGCCTTTGGATGAGGCAC
TTTCCAGAGCGGTGGTAGATCTTTCGAACAGGCCGTACGCAGTTGTCGAACTTGGTTTGCAAAGGGAGAA
AGTAGGAGATCTCTCTTGCGAGATGATCCCGCATTTTCTTGAAAGCTTTGCAGAGGCTAGCAGAATTACC
CTCCACGTTGATTGTCTGCGAGGCAAGAATGATCATCACCGTAGTGAGAGTGCGTTCAAGGCTCTTGCGG
TTGCCATAAGAGAAGCCACCTCGCCCAATGGTACCAACGATGTTCCCTCCACCAAAGGTGTTCTTATGTA
GTGACACCGATTATTTAAAGCTGCAGCATACGATATATATACATGTGTATATATGTATACCTATGAATGT
CAGTAAGTATGTATACGAACAGTATGATACTGAAGATGACAAGGTAATGCATCATTCTATACGTGTCATT
CTGAACGAGGCGCGCTTTCCTTTTTTCTTTTTGCTTTTTCTTTTTTTTTCTCTTGAACTCGACGGATCTA
TGCGGTGTGAAATACCGCACAGATGCGTAAGGAGAAAATACCGCATCAGGAAATTGTAAGCGTTAATATT
TTGTTAAAATTCGCGTTAAATTTTTGTTAAATCAGCTCATTTTTTAACCAATAGGCCGAAATCGGCAAAA
TCCCTTATAAATCAAAAGAATAGACCGAGATAGGGT
[37 nt withheld, positions 6757-6793]
AAAGAACGTGGACTCCAACGTCAAAGG
[49 nt withheld, positions 6821-6869]
T
[91 nt withheld, positions 6871-6961]
G
[124 nt withheld, positions 6963-7086]
CCATTCGCCATTCAGGCTGCGCAACTGTTGGGAAGGGCGCGGTGCGGGCCTCTTCGCTATTACGCCAGCT
GGCGAAAGGGGGATGTGCTGCAAGGCGATTAAGTTGGGTAACGCCAGGGTTTTCCCAGTCACGACGTTGT
AAAACGACGGCCAGTGAGCGCGCGTAATACGACTCACTATAGGGCGAATTGGGTACCGGGCCCCCCCGAG
CTCAGTTTA
Features (pLannotate 1.2.2; 22 found; start..end, strand, type, name):
      1..644     +  promoter       GAP promoter: S. cerevisiae TDH3; promoter for glyceraldehyde-3-phosphate dehydrogenase
    662..1282    +  CDS            mScarlet-I (fragment): mScarlet-I is a basic (constitutively fluorescent) red fluorescent protein published in 2016, derived from synthetic construct. It is reported to be a rapidly-maturing monomer with moderate acid sensitivity.
   1295..1542    +  terminator     CYC1 terminator: S. cerevisiae CYC1; transcription terminator for CYC1
   1559..1589    -  misc_feature   MCS (fragment): pBluescript multiple cloning site
   1602..1620    -  promoter       T3 promoter: promoter for bacteriophage T3 RNA polymerase
   1665..1681    -  protein_bind   lac operator: The lac repressor binds to the lac operator to inhibit transcription in E. coli. This inhibition can be relieved by adding lactose or isopropyl-β-D-thiogalactopyranoside (IPTG). lac repressor encoded by lacI
   1689..1719    -  promoter       lac promoter: promoter for the E. coli lac operon
   1734..1755    -  protein_bind   CAP binding site: CAP binding activates transcription in the presence of cAMP. E. coli catabolite activator protein
   1768..1860    -  CDS            lacI (fragment): lac repressor; lacI; The lac repressor binds to the lac operator to inhibit transcription in E. coli. This inhibition can be relieved by adding lactose or isopropyl-β-D-thiogalactopyranoside (IPTG).
   2043..2631    -  rep_origin     ori: high-copy-number ColE1/pMB1/pBR322/pUC origin of replication
   2802..3662    -  CDS            AmpR: β-lactamase; bla; confers resistance to ampicillin, carbenicillin, and related antibiotics
   3663..3767    -  promoter       AmpR promoter: bla
   3794..5136    -  rep_origin     2μ ori: yeast 2μ plasmid origin of replication
   5204..5239    +  CDS            rop (fragment): Rop protein, which maintains plasmids at low copy number; rop
   5341..5390    +  misc_feature   bom (fragment): basis of mobility region from pBR322
   5391..5471    -  CDS            MRM1 (fragment): MRM1_YEAST - Also known as PET56 From Saccharomyces cerevisiae (strain ATCC 204508 / S288c) (Baker's yeast).
   5521..5708    +  promoter       HIS3 promoter: S. cerevisiae HIS3
   5709..6371    +  CDS            HIS3: imidazoleglycerol-phosphate dehydratase, required for histidine biosynthesis; S. cerevisiae HIS3; yeast auxotrophic marker
   6579..6630    +  misc_feature   bom (fragment): basis of mobility region from pBR322
   6658..7086    -  rep_origin     f1 ori (sequence partly withheld): f1 bacteriophage origin of replication; arrow indicates direction of (+) strand synthesis
   7090..7243    -  CDS            lacZα (fragment): LacZα fragment of β-galactosidase; lacZ fragment
   7251..7269    +  promoter       T7 promoter: promoter for bacteriophage T7 RNA polymerase
