[The description below was written by a language model from this plasmid's Addgene catalogue record and pLannotate feature annotations shown in this document.]
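Description:
pRS423-GPD-wrmScarlet1-10-CYC1 terminator is a yeast episomal expression plasmid of about 7.3 kb, built on the pRS423 E. coli–S. cerevisiae shuttle backbone. In bacteria it replicates from a high-copy ColE1/pUC-type origin and is selected through the β-lactamase (AmpR) gene. In yeast the 2μ origin maintains it as a multicopy episome, and the HIS3 marker, with its own promoter, complements histidine auxotrophy. The backbone also retains pBluescript-derived elements that play no part in yeast expression: an f1 phage origin, a lacZα fragment, the lac promoter/operator region, flanking T7 and T3 promoters, and a remnant of the multiple cloning site.

The payload is a single expression cassette in which the strong constitutive GPD (TDH3, glyceraldehyde-3-phosphate dehydrogenase) promoter drives a 624 bp open reading frame encoding wrmScarlet1-10, followed by the CYC1 transcription terminator. The insert came from gene synthesis and was assembled by Gibson cloning. The annotation software identifies this coding region as a fragment of the red fluorescent protein mScarlet-I, which fits a truncated Scarlet-family protein. The name implies that it comprises β-strands 1–10 and lacks the eleventh. In split fluorescent protein systems, such a large fragment gives little fluorescence on its own and regains it when complemented by the short eleventh-strand peptide fused to a protein of interest.

The associated publication describes split-wrmScarlet and split-sfGFP as tools for labelling endogenous proteins in C. elegans. This plasmid supplies the large fragment in budding yeast, although the record does not state which experiments it was used for. The two annotated sequence records, depositor and sequencing-derived, differ by one nucleotide in length and in their start coordinate but show the same feature set.
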