Addgene plasmid #158584: pRS423-GPD-wrmScarlet1-10-CYC1 terminator
Purpose: Expresses wrmScarlet1-10 in S. cerevisiae
Depositing lab: Cynthia Kenyon. Depositing organization: Calico Life Sciences LLC. Publication: Split-wrmScarlet and split-sfGFP: tools for faster, easier fluorescent labeling of endogenous proteins in Caenorhabditis elegans. Goudeau J, Sharp CS, Paw J, Savy L, Leonetti MD, York AG, Updike DL, Kenyon C, Ingaramo M. Genetics. 2021 Apr 15;217(4). pii: 6126424. doi: 10.1093/genetics/iyab014. PubMed 33693628.
Backbone
  Vector backbone: pRS423
  Backbone size w/o insert (bp): 6682
  Total vector size (bp): 7306
  Vector type: Yeast Expression
  Selectable markers: HIS3
Growth in bacteria
  Bacterial resistance: Ampicillin, 100 μg/mL
  Growth temperature: 37°C
  Growth strain: DH5alpha
  Copy number: High Copy
Gene/Insert
  Gene/Insert name: wrmScarlet1-10
  Species: S. cerevisiae (budding yeast)
  Insert size (bp): 624
  Promoter: GPD
  Cloning method: Gibson Cloning
  Sequencing primers: 5′ gacggtaggtattgattgtaattctg; 3′ ggcgtgaatgtaagcgtgac
Resource information
  A portion of this plasmid was derived from a plasmid made by: gene synthesis
Terms and licenses: Academic/Nonprofit Terms; Industry Terms: Not Available to Industry
How to cite: pRS423-GPD-wrmScarlet1-10-CYC1 terminator was a gift from Cynthia Kenyon (Addgene plasmid # 158584 ; http://n2t.net/addgene:158584 ; RRID:Addgene_158584)
